Addgene plasmid #112749: pRK5 GFP RagB Q99L
Purpose: express GFP-RagB (Q99L mutant)
Depositing lab: Roberto Zoncu. Depositing organization: University of California, Berkeley. Publication: A nutrient-induced affinity switch controls mTORC1 activation by its Rag GTPase-Ragulator lysosomal scaffold. Lawrence RE, Cho KF, Rappold R, Thrun A, Tofaute M, Kim DJ, Moldavski O, Hurley JH, Zoncu R. Nat Cell Biol. 2018 Sep;20(9):1052-1063. doi: 10.1038/s41556-018-0148-6. Epub 2018 Jul 30. PubMed 30061680.
Backbone
  Vector backbone: pRK5
  Vector type: Mammalian Expression
Growth in bacteria
  Bacterial resistance: Ampicillin, 100 μg/mL
  Growth temperature: 37°C
  Growth strain: DH5alpha
  Copy number: Unknown
Gene/Insert
  Gene/Insert name: GFP-RagB (Q99L)
  Species: H. sapiens (human)
  Mutation: Q99L
  Entrez Gene: RRAGB (a.k.a. RAGB, bA465E19.1)
  Tag / fusion protein: eGFP (N terminal on insert)
  Cloning method: Restriction Enzyme; 5′ cloning site Unknown (unknown if destroyed); 3′ cloning site Unknown (unknown if destroyed)
Terms and licenses: Academic/Nonprofit Terms; Industry Terms: Not Available to Industry
How to cite: pRK5 GFP RagB Q99L was a gift from Roberto Zoncu (Addgene plasmid # 112749 ; http://n2t.net/addgene:112749 ; RRID:Addgene_112749)
