[The description below was written by a language model from this plasmid's Addgene catalogue record and pLannotate feature annotations shown in this document.]
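Description:
pRK5 GFP RagB Q99L is a mammalian expression plasmid built on the pRK5 backbone for expression of human RagB (gene RRAGB) carrying the Q99L substitution, fused at its N terminus to EGFP. It is propagated in E. coli through a high-copy ColE1/pUC-type origin and selected with ampicillin via the β-lactamase gene and its own promoter. The backbone also carries an M13 phage origin for single-stranded DNA production, along with remnants of earlier cloning vectors: fragments of lacZα, lacI, rop and the pBR322 bom region, plus a lac promoter/operator and CAP site. No mammalian selection marker is annotated, so the plasmid suits transient transfection.

The expression cassette is driven by the human cytomegalovirus immediate-early enhancer and promoter, followed by a fragment of CMV intron A and an SP6 promoter that could support in vitro transcription. A short fragment annotated as an IgH signal sequence lies upstream of the fusion and is probably a backbone leader remnant rather than a functional secretion signal. The EGFP coding sequence is followed, after a linker region, by the Rag GTPase open reading frame and an SV40 polyadenylation signal, with an SV40 enhancer/early promoter region downstream. The automated annotation labels the GTPase as RRAGA. This most likely reflects the close homology between RagA and RagB, since the catalogue entry identifies the insert as RagB, but the feature table alone cannot confirm this. The cloning sites are not recorded.

In the Rag GTPase literature, Q99L is generally used as a GTP-locked form of RagB. The associated work examines nutrient-regulated mTORC1 activation through the Rag GTPase–Ragulator lysosomal scaffold, and the fluorescent fusion allows the mutant's localisation and dynamics to be imaged in living cells.
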