Features (pLannotate 1.2.2; 21 found; start..end, strand, type, name):
     14..393     +  enhancer       CMV enhancer: human cytomegalovirus immediate early enhancer
    394..597     +  promoter       CMV promoter: human cytomegalovirus (CMV) immediate early promoter
    733..776     +  intron         CMV intron (fragment): modified intron A from human cytomegalovirus
    828..846     +  promoter       SP6 promoter: promoter for bacteriophage SP6 RNA polymerase
    850..887     +  CDS            IgH signal sequence (fragment): signal sequence from the mouse immunoglobulin heavy chain variable region
   1009..1722    +  CDS            EGFP: EGFP is a basic (constitutively fluorescent) green fluorescent protein published in 1996, derived from Aequorea victoria. It is reported to be a rapidly-maturing weak dimer with moderate acid sensitivity.
   1858..2796    +  CDS            RRAGA: RRAGA_HUMAN - Experimental evidence at protein level: Swiss-Prot protein existence level 1. (Microbial infection) May alternatively act as a cellular target for adenovirus E3-14.7K, an inhibitor of TNF-alpha functions, thereby affecting cell death. From Homo sapiens (Human).
   2846..2980    +  polyA_signal   SV40 poly(A) signal: SV40 polyadenylation signal
   3049..3406    +  promoter       SV40 promoter: SV40 enhancer and early promoter
   3425..3579    +  CDS            lacZα (fragment): LacZα fragment of β-galactosidase; lacZ fragment
   3585..3636    -  misc_feature   bom (fragment): basis of mobility region from pBR322
   3655..4035    +  rep_origin     M13 ori (sequence partly withheld): M13 bacteriophage origin of replication; arrow indicates direction of (+) strand synthesis
   4111..4160    -  misc_feature   bom (fragment): basis of mobility region from pBR322
   4262..4297    -  CDS            rop (fragment): Rop protein, which maintains plasmids at low copy number; rop
   4392..4496    +  promoter       AmpR promoter: bla
   4497..5357    +  CDS            AmpR: β-lactamase; bla; confers resistance to ampicillin, carbenicillin, and related antibiotics
   5528..6116    +  rep_origin     ori: high-copy-number ColE1/pMB1/pBR322/pUC origin of replication
   6299..6391    +  CDS            lacI (fragment): lac repressor; lacI; The lac repressor binds to the lac operator to inhibit transcription in E. coli. This inhibition can be relieved by adding lactose or isopropyl-β-D-thiogalactopyranoside (IPTG).
   6404..6425    +  protein_bind   CAP binding site: CAP binding activates transcription in the presence of cAMP. E. coli catabolite activator protein
   6440..6470    +  promoter       lac promoter: promoter for the E. coli lac operon
   6478..6494    +  protein_bind   lac operator: The lac repressor binds to the lac operator to inhibit transcription in E. coli. This inhibition can be relieved by adding lactose or isopropyl-β-D-thiogalactopyranoside (IPTG). lac repressor encoded by lacI
>Addgene plasmid #112749 | pRK5 GFP RagB Q99L | addgene full sequence | sequence record 225033 | Addgene NGS Result
TTCGAGCTCGCCCGACATTGATTATTGACTAGTTATTAATAGTAATCAATTACGGGGTCATTAGTTCATA
GCCCATATATGGAGTTCCGCGTTACATAACTTACGGTAAATGGCCCGCCTGGCTGACCGCCCAACGACCC
CCGCCCATTGACGTCAATAATGACGTATGTTCCCATAGTAACGCCAATAGGGACTTTCCATTGACGTCAA
TGGGTGGAGTATTTACGGTAAACTGCCCACTTGGCAGTACATCAAGTGTATCATATGCCAAGTACGCCCC
CTATTGACGTCAATGACGGTAAATGGCCCGCCTGGCATTATGCCCAGTACATGACCTTATGGGACTTTCC
TACTTGGCAGTACATCTACGTATTAGTCATCGCTATTACCATGGTGATGCGGTTTTGGCAGTACATCAAT
GGGCGTGGATAGCGGTTTGACTCACGGGGATTTCCAAGTCTCCACCCCATTGACGTCAATGGGAGTTTGT
TTTGGCACCAAAATCAACGGGACTTTCCAAAATGTCGTAACAACTCCGCCCCATTGACGCAAATGGGCGG
TAGGCGTGTACGGTGGGAGGTCTATATAAGCAGAGCTCGTTTAGTGAACCGTCAGATCGCCTGGAGACGC
CATCCACGCTGTTTTGACCTCCATAGAAGACACCGGGACCGATCCAGCCTCCGCGGCCGGGAACGGTGCA
TTGGAACGCGGATTCCCCGTGCCAAGAGTGACGTAAGTACCGCCTATAGAGTCTATAGGCCCACCCCCTT
GGCTTCGTTAGAACGCGGCTACAATTAATACATAACCTTATGTATCATACACATACGATTTAGGTGACAC
TATAGAATAACATCCACTTTGCCTTTCTCTCCACAGGTGTCCACTCCCAGGTCCAACTGCACCTCGGTTC
TATCGATTGAATTCGCCACCATGGACTACAAGGATGCCGCTGCCAAGGGCGGAGGTGGGGACTACAAGGA
TGCCGCTGCCAAGGGCGGAGGTGGATCTGTGAGCAAGGGCGAGGAGCTGTTCACCGGGGTGGTGCCCATC
CTGGTCGAGCTGGACGGCGACGTAAACGGCCACAAGTTCAGCGTGTCCGGCGAGGGCGAGGGCGATGCCA
CCTACGGCAAGCTGACCCTGAAGTTCATCTGCACCACCGGCAAGCTGCCCGTGCCCTGGCCCACCCTCGT
GACCACCCTGACCTACGGCGTGCAGTGCTTCAGCCGCTACCCCGACCACATGAAGCAGCACGACTTCTTC
AAGTCCGCCATGCCCGAAGGCTACGTCCAGGAGCGCACCATCTTCTTCAAGGACGACGGCAACTACAAGA
CCCGCGCCGAGGTGAAGTTCGAGGGCGACACCCTGGTGAACCGCATCGAGCTGAAGGGCATCGACTTCAA
GGAGGACGGCAACATCCTGGGGCACAAGCTGGAGTACAACTACAACAGCCACAACGTCTATATCATGGCC
GACAAGCAGAAGAACGGCATCAAGGTGAACTTCAAGATCCGCCACAACATCGAGGACGGCAGCGTGCAGC
TCGCCGACCACTACCAGCAGAACACCCCCATCGGCGACGGCCCCGTGCTGCTGCCCGACAACCACTACCT
GAGCACCCAGTCCGCCCTGAGCAAAGACCCCAACGAGAAGCGCGATCACATGGTCCTGCTGGAGTTCGTG
ACCGCCGCCGGGATCACTCTCGGCATGGACGAGCTGTACAAGGGAGGCGGTGGATCGGGCGGGGGTGGAT
CAGTCGACATGGAAGAATCTGACTCTGAGAAAACGACGGAGAAAGAAAATCTGGGGCCGAGAATGGATCC
ACCACTAGGGGAACCGGAAGGATCGCTTGGGTGGGTGCTACCAAATACAGCCATGAAGAAAAAGGTGCTG
TTGATGGGTAAAAGTGGGTCTGGTAAGACCAGCATGAGGTCTATTATCTTTGCAAATTATATTGCCAGAG
ACACACGTCGCCTTGGCGCAACAATTGATGTAGAACATTCTCATGTTCGATTTCTGGGAAACCTGGTATT
GAACCTGTGGGATTGTGGTGGGCTAGACACCTTCATGGAAAATTATTTCACTAGCCAACGGGACAACATC
TTCCGAAATGTGGAGGTTCTGATTTATGTCTTTGATGTGGAGAGCCGCGAACTGGAAAAGGACATGCACT
ATTACCAATCATGCCTGGAGGCCATTCTGCAGAATTCTCCAGATGCCAAAATATTTTGCTTGGTACACAA
AATGGATCTGGTACAGGAGGATCAACGGGACCTGATTTTTAAAGAGCGAGAAGAAGATTTGAGGCGTTTG
TCTCGCCCATTGGAATGTTCTTGTTTCCGAACATCTATCTGGGATGAAACCCTCTATAAGGCTTGGTCCA
GCATAGTTTATCAGCTGATTCCCAATGTTCAGCAGCTGGAAATGAACCTAAGGAATTTTGCTGAAATTAT
CGAAGCTGATGAAGTACTTCTTTTTGAGAGAGCTACTTTTCTGGTAATTTCTCACTATCAGTGTAAAGAG
CAGCGTGATGCCCATAGATTTGAGAAAATAAGCAACATTATTAAGCAGTTCAAGCTGAGCTGCAGCAAGC
TGGCTGCCTCTTTCCAGAGTATGGAAGTCAGGAACTCTAACTTCGCTGCTTTCATTGACATCTTTACATC
CAACACTTATGTGATGGTTGTGATGTCTGATCCGTCCATTCCTTCTGCAGCTACTCTGATCAACATCCGC
AATGCCAGGAAACACTTTGAAAAGCTGGAAAGAGTGGATGGACCAAAGCAGTGTCTTCTCATGCGCTAAG
CGGCCGCTAAGTAAGTAAGGATCCCCAGCTTGGCCGCCATGGCCCAACTTGTTTATTGCAGCTTATAATG
GTTACAAATAAAGCAATAGCATCACAAATTTCACAAATAAAGCATTTTTTTCACTGCATTCTAGTTGTGG
TTTGTCCAAACTCATCAATGTATCTTATCATGTCTGGATCGGGAATTAATTCGGCGCAGCACCATGGCCT
GAAATAACCTCTGAAAGAGGAACTTGGTTAGGTACCTTCTGAGGCGGAAAGAACCAGCTGTGGAATGTGT
GTCAGTTAGGGTGTGGAAAGTCCCCAGGCTCCCCAGCAGGCAGAAGTATGCAAAGCATGCATCTCAATTA
GTCAGCAACCAGGTGTGGAAAGTCCCCAGGCTCCCCAGCAGGCAGAAGTATGCAAAGCATGCATCTCAAT
TAGTCAGCAACCATAGTCCCGCCCCTAACTCCGCCCATCCCGCCCCTAACTCCGCCCAGTTCCGCCCATT
CTCCGCCCCATGGCTGACTAATTTTTTTTATTTATGCAGAGGCCGAGGCCGCCTCGGCCTCTGAGCTATT
CCAGAAGTAGTGAGGAGGCTTTTTTGGAGGCCTAGGCTTTTGCAAAAAGCTGTTAACAGCTTGGCACTGG
CCGTCGTTTTACAACGTCGTGACTGGGAAAACCCTGGCGTTACCCAACTTAATCGCCTTGCAGCACATCC
CCCTTTCGCCAGCTGGCGTAATAGCGAAGAGGCCCGCACCGATCGCCCTTCCCAACAGTTGCGCAGCCTG
AATGGCGAATGGCGCCTGATGCGGTATTTTCTCCTTACGCATCTGTGCGGTATTTCACACCGCATA
[142 nt withheld, positions 3637-3778]
C
[141 nt withheld, positions 3780-3920]
CCTTTGACGTTGGAGTCCACGTTCTTT
[37 nt withheld, positions 3948-3984]
ACCCTATCTCGGGCTATTCTTTTGATTTATAAGGGATTTTGCCGATTTCGGCCTATTGGTTAAAAAATGA
GCTGATTTAACAAAAATTTAACGCGAATTTTAACAAAATATTAACGTTTACAATTTTATGGTGCACTCTC
AGTACAATCTGCTCTGATGCCGCATAGTTAAGCCAGCCCCGACACCCGCCAACACCCGCTGACGCGCCCT
GACGGGCTTGTCTGCTCCCGGCATCCGCTTACAGACAAGCTGTGACCGTCTCCGGGAGCTGCATGTGTCA
GAGGTTTTCACCGTCATCACCGAAACGCGCGAGACGAAAGGGCCTCGTGATACGCCTATTTTTATAGGTT
AATGTCATGATAATAATGGTTTCTTAGACGTCAGGTGGCACTTTTCGGGGAAATGTGCGCGGAACCCCTA
TTTGTTTATTTTTCTAAATACATTCAAATATGTATCCGCTCATGAGACAATAACCCTGATAAATGCTTCA
ATAATATTGAAAAAGGAAGAGTATGAGTATTCAACATTTCCGTGTCGCCCTTATTCCCTTTTTTGCGGCA
TTTTGCCTTCCTGTTTTTGCTCACCCAGAAACGCTGGTGAAAGTAAAAGATGCTGAAGATCAGTTGGGTG
CACGAGTGGGTTACATCGAACTGGATCTCAACAGCGGTAAGATCCTTGAGAGTTTTCGCCCCGAAGAACG
TTTTCCAATGATGAGCACTTTTAAAGTTCTGCTATGTGGCGCGGTATTATCCCGTATTGACGCCGGGCAA
GAGCAACTCGGTCGCCGCATACACTATTCTCAGAATGACTTGGTTGAGTACTCACCAGTCACAGAAAAGC
ATCTTACGGATGGCATGACAGTAAGAGAATTATGCAGTGCTGCCATAACCATGAGTGATAACACTGCGGC
CAACTTACTTCTGACAACGATCGGAGGACCGAAGGAGCTAACCGCTTTTTTGCACAACATGGGGGATCAT
GTAACTCGCCTTGATCGTTGGGAACCGGAGCTGAATGAAGCCATACCAAACGACGAGCGTGACACCACGA
TGCCTGTAGCAATGGCAACAACGTTGCGCAAACTATTAACTGGCGAACTACTTACTCTAGCTTCCCGGCA
ACAATTAATAGACTGGATGGAGGCGGATAAAGTTGCAGGACCACTTCTGCGCTCGGCCCTTCCGGCTGGC
TGGTTTATTGCTGATAAATCTGGAGCCGGTGAGCGTGGGTCTCGCGGTATCATTGCAGCACTGGGGCCAG
ATGGTAAGCCCTCCCGTATCGTAGTTATCTACACGACGGGGAGTCAGGCAACTATGGATGAACGAAATAG
ACAGATCGCTGAGATAGGTGCCTCACTGATTAAGCATTGGTAACTGTCAGACCAAGTTTACTCATATATA
CTTTAGATTGATTTAAAACTTCATTTTTAATTTAAAAGGATCTAGGTGAAGATCCTTTTTGATAATCTCA
TGACCAAAATCCCTTAACGTGAGTTTTCGTTCCACTGAGCGTCAGACCCCGTAGAAAAGATCAAAGGATC
TTCTTGAGATCCTTTTTTTCTGCGCGTAATCTGCTGCTTGCAAACAAAAAAACCACCGCTACCAGCGGTG
GTTTGTTTGCCGGATCAAGAGCTACCAACTCTTTTTCCGAAGGTAACTGGCTTCAGCAGAGCGCAGATAC
CAAATACTGTTCTTCTAGTGTAGCCGTAGTTAGGCCACCACTTCAAGAACTCTGTAGCACCGCCTACATA
CCTCGCTCTGCTAATCCTGTTACCAGTGGCTGCTGCCAGTGGCGATAAGTCGTGTCTTACCGGGTTGGAC
TCAAGACGATAGTTACCGGATAAGGCGCAGCGGTCGGGCTGAACGGGGGGTTCGTGCACACAGCCCAGCT
TGGAGCGAACGACCTACACCGAACTGAGATACCTACAGCGTGAGCTATGAGAAAGCGCCACGCTTCCCGA
AGGGAGAAAGGCGGACAGGTATCCGGTAAGCGGCAGGGTCGGAACAGGAGAGCGCACGAGGGAGCTTCCA
GGGGGAAACGCCTGGTATCTTTATAGTCCTGTCGGGTTTCGCCACCTCTGACTTGAGCGTCGATTTTTGT
GATGCTCGTCAGGGGGGCGGAGCCTATGGAAAAACGCCAGCAACGCGGCCTTTTTACGGTTCCTGGCCTT
TTGCTGGCCTTTTGCTCACATGTTCTTTCCTGCGTTATCCCCTGATTCTGTGGATAACCGTATTACCGCC
TTTGAGTGAGCTGATACCGCTCGCCGCAGCCGAACGACCGAGCGCAGCGAGTCAGTGAGCGAGGAAGCGG
AAGAGCGCCCAATACGCAAACCGCCTCTCCCCGCGCGTTGGCCGATTCATTAATGCAGCTGGCACGACAG
GTTTCCCGACTGGAAAGCGGGCAGTGAGCGCAACGCAATTAATGTGAGTTAGCTCACTCATTAGGCACCC
CAGGCTTTACACTTTATGCTTCCGGCTCGTATGTTGTGTGGAATTGTGAGCGGATAACAATTTCACACAG
GAAACAGCTATGACATGATTACGAATTAA
